>Addgene plasmid #146164 | pAc5.1B-lambdaN-HA-DmGW182-WG338_438A_D | depositor full sequence | sequence record 288609 | Full Sequence
CTTCAAGGAATTAATTCTATATTCTAAAAACACAAATGATACTTCTAAAAAAAATCATGAATGGCATCAA
CTCTGAATCAAATCTTTGCAGATGCACCTACTTCTCATTTCCACTGTCACATCATTTTTCCAGATCTCGC
TGCCTGTTATGTGGCCCACAAACCAAGACACGTTTTATGGCCATTAAAGCTGGCTGATCGTCGCCAAACA
CCAAATACATATCAATATGTACATTCGAGAAAGAAGCGATCAAAGAAGCGTCTTCGGGCGAGTAGGAGAA
TGCGGAGGAGAAGGAGAACGAGCTGATCTAGTATCTCTCCACAATCCAATGCCAACTGACCAACTGGCCA
TATTCGGAGCAATTTGAAGCCAATTTCCATCGCCTGGCGATCGCTCCATTCTTGGCTATATGTTTTTCAC
CGTTCCCGGGGCCATTTTCAAAGACTCGTCGGTAAGATAAGATTGTGTCACTCGCTGTCTCTCTTCATTT
GTCGAAGAATGCTGAGGAATTTCGCGATGACGTCGGCGAGTATTTTGAAGAATGAGAATAATTTGTATTT
ATACGAAAATCAGTTAGTGGAATTTTCTACAAAAACATGTTATCTATAGATAATTTTGTTGCAAAATATG
TTGACTATGACAAAGATTGTATGTATATACCTTTAATGTATTCTCATTTTCTTATGTATTTATAATGGCA
ATGATGATACTGATGATATTTTAAGATGATGCCAGACCACAGGCTGATTTCTGCGTCTTTTGCCGAACGC
AGTGCATGTGCGGTTGTTGTTTTTTGGAATAGTTTCAATTTTCGGACTGTCCGCTTTGATTTCAGTTTCT
TGGCTTATTCAAAAAGCAAAGTAAAGCCAAAAAAGCGAGATGGCAATACCAAATGCGGCAAAACGGTAGT
GGAAGGAAAGGGGTGCGGGGCAGCGGAAGGAAGGGTGGGGCGGGGCGTGGCGGGGTCTGTGGCTGGGCGC
GACGTCACCGACGTTGGAGCCACTCCTTTGACCATGTGTGCGTGTGTGTATTATTCGTGTCTCGCCACTC
GCCGGTTGTTTTTTTCTTTTTATCTCGCTCTCTCTAGCGCCATCTCGTACGCATGCTCAACGCACCGCAT
GTTGCCGTGTCCTTTATGCGTCATTTTGGCTCGAAATAGGCAATTATTTAAACAAAGATTAGTCAACGAA
AACGCTAAAATAAATAAGTCTACAATATGGTTACTTATTGCCATGTGTGTGCAGCCAACGATAGCAACAA
AAGCAACAACACAGTGGCTTTCCCTCTTTCACTTTTTGTTTGCAAGCGCGTGCGAGCAAGACGGCACGAC
CGGCAAACGCAATTACGCTGACAAAGAGCAGACGAAGTTTTGGCCGAAAAACATCAAGGCGCCTGATACG
AATGCATTTGCAATAACAATTGCGATATTTAATATTGTTTATGAAGCTGTTTGACTTCAAAACACACAAA
AAAAAAAATAAAACAAATTATTTGAAAGAGAATTAGGAATCGGACAGCTTATCGTTACGGGCTAACAGCA
CACCGAGACGAAATAGCTTACCTGACGTCACAGCCTCTGGAAGAACTGCCGCCAAGCAGAGAGAGAGAGA
AAAAGAGGGAGAGCAGCTTAGACCGCATGTGCTTGTGTGTGAGGCGTCTCTCTCTTCGTCTCCTGTTTGC
GCAAACGCATAGACTGCACTGAGAAAATCGATTACCTATTTTTTATGAATGAATATTTGCACTATTACTA
TTCAAAACTATTAAGATAGCAATCACATTCAATAGCCAAATACTATACCACCTGAGCGATGCAACGAAAT
GATCAATTTGAGCAAAAATGCTGCATATTTAGGACGGCATCATTATAGAAATGCTTCTTGCTGTGTACTT
TTCTCTCGTCTGGCAGCTGTTTCGCCGTTATTGTTAAAACCGGCTTAAGTTAGGTGTGTTTTCTACGACT
AGTGATGCCCCTACTAGAAGATGTGTGTTGCACAAATGTCCCTGAATAACCAATTTGAAGTGCAGATAGC
AGTAAACGTAAGCTAATATGAATATTATTTAACTGTAATGTTTTAATATCGCTGGACATTACTAATAAAC
CCACTATAAACACATGTACATATGTATGTTTTGGCATACAATGAGTAGTTGGGGAAAAAATGTGTAAAAG
CACCGTGACCATCACAGCATAAAGATAACCAGCTGAAGTATCGAATATGAGTAACCCCCAAATTGAATCA
CATGCCGCAACTGATAGGACCCATGGAAGTACACTCTTCATGGCGATATACAAGACACACACAAGCACGA
ACACCCAGTTGCGGAGGAAATTCTCCGTAAATGAAAACCCAATCGGCGAACAATTCATACCCATATATGG
TAAAAGTTTTGAACGCGACTTGAGAGCGGAGAGCATTGCGGCTGATAAGGTTTTAGCGCTAAGCGGGCTT
TATAAAACGGGCTGCGGGACCAGTTTTCATATCACTACCGTTTGAGTTCTTGTGCTGTGTGGATACTCCT
CCCGACACAAAGCCGCTCCATCAGCCAGCAGTCGTCTAATCCAGAGACCCCGGATCGGGGTACCCAACAT
GGACGCACAAACACGACGACGTGAGCGTCGCGCTGAGAAACAAGCTCAATGGAAAGCTGCAAACGGTGGA
TCTCCTCCAAGCTTGATGGCTTACCCATACGATGTTCCAGATTACGCTATGCGTGAAGCCCTTTTTTCCC
AAGATGGCTGGGGCTGTCAGCATGTTAACCAGGATACTAATTGGGAAGTTCCCAGTTCGCCAGAACCAGC
CAATAAGGATGCACCCGGTCCACCAATGTGGAAGCCAAGCATTAACAATGGTACTGATCTTTGGGAGTCC
AATTTGAGAAACGGAGGTCAGCCGGCCGCACAGCAAGTTCCAAAGCCGTCGTGGGGTCATACACCATCCT
CTAACTTAGGTGGAACATGGGGTGAGGACGACGATGGCGCCGATAGTAGTAGTGTGTGGACTGGAGGAGC
TGTTAGCAACGCGGGATCCGGAGCTGCAGTGGGAGTAAACCAAGCCGGAGTTAATGTCGGTCCAGGCGGT
GTTGTTTCGTCTGGCGGACCTCAGTGGGGACAAGGTGTCGTTGGCGTCGGACTTGGATCAACTGGAGGTA
ACGGGTCAAGCAATATAACTGGATCGTCTGGAGTCGCAACAGGTAGTAGCGGAAACTCCAGCAACGCTGG
TAACGGTTGGGGAGACCCTCGTGAAATACGCCCTTTGGGAGTTGGTGGCTCCATGGATATTCGAAATGTT
GAACATCGCGGCGGTAACGGTTCTGGAGCAACTTCGAGCGATCCACGAGACATTCGCATGATCGATCCGC
GTGACCCTATTCGAGGAGATCCCCGTGGAATATCTGGTCGTCTTAATGGGACCTCTGAAATGTGGGGTCA
TCATCCACAAATGTCCCATAACCAGTTGCAAGGTATCAACAAAATGGTTGGTCAAAGTGTAGCAACTGCC
AGCACCAGTGTCGGAACATCTGGCTCGGGCATCGGTCCTGGAGGTCCCGGTCCTAGTACAGTATCAGGCA
ATATCCCAACACAGTGGGGGCCTGCTCAACCGGTAAGCGTTGGTGTAAGTGGTCCCAAAGACATGTCAAA
ACAGATAAGTGGATGGGAGGAACCATCACCACCGCCTCAGCGTCGCAGTATTCCTAACTACGATGATGGT
ACATCGTTGGCGGCTCAGCAAACTCGTGTTCCCGCTGCAAGCGGTCACTGGAAAGACATGACTGATTCGA
TAGGTCGTAGTAGTCATCTCATGCGTGGCCAAAGCCAAACGGGAGGTATAGGAATAGCCGGCGTTGGAAA
TAGCAATGTTCCAGTGGGAGCCAATCCAAGTAATCCTATAAGCAGTGTAGTTGGACCTCAAGCCCGGATT
CCATCTGTGGGCGGCGTACAACACAAACCAGACGGCGGCGCTATGTGGGTGCATTCCGGCAATGTAGGTG
GCAGAAATAATGTTGCTGCTGTTACTACTGCAGCGGATGACACTCATAGCGTTAATGTCGGCGCTCCCAG
CAGTGGCAGTGTATCCAGCAACAATTGGGTTGATGACAAGTCCAACTCAACCTTGGCACAAAACTCTTGG
AGCGACCCGGCCCCTGTTGGAGTTAGTTGGGGCAATAAGCAAAGCAAACCGCCAAGCAATAGTGCTTCAT
CAGGTTGGAGCACTGCTGCGGGCGTGGTGGATGGGGTTGATCTAGGATCTGAGTGGAACACGCACGGGGG
GATTATTGGAAAATCTCAGCAACAACAAAAACTAGCGGGACTTAACGTGGGAATGGTGAACGTAATTAAC
GCGGAGATCATTAAGCAAAGCAAGCAATACAGGATCCTTGTCGAGAACGGCTTTAAAAAGGAAGATGTAG
AGCGGGCATTAGTGATTGCTAATATGAACATCGAAGAGGCAGCCGATATGCTCCGTGCCAACTCATCCCT
ATCAATGGATGGTTGGCGTCGACATGATGAGTCCCTTGGATCTTATGCCGACCACAATAGTTCAACAAGC
AGCGGTGGATTTGCTGGTCGTTACCCGGTCAACAGTGGACAACCTTCAATGTCCTTTCCTCATAATAACC
TTATGAATAACATGGGAGGTACCGCTGTTACTGGAGGTAACAACAATACAAACATGACAGCTTTACAGGT
GCAAAAGTATTTAAATCAAGGGCAACATGGTGTCGCTGTTGGACCGCAAGCCGTTGGTAATTCTTCAGCA
GTATCTGTCGGATTTGGTCAGAACACGTCTAACGCAGCAGTGGCAGGAGCAGCCTCTGTAAATATAGCAG
CAAATACAAACAACCAACCGTCTGGTCAGCAAATTCGCATGCTAGGCCAGCAAATTCAGTTGGCCATTCA
TAGTGGTTTCATATCTAGTCAGATATTGACTCAACCGCTAACTCAAACAACCCTTAACCTTTTAAACCAA
CTTCTTAGCAATATTAAGCATCTCCAGGCTGCGCAGCAATCCCTTACCCGCGGGGGAAATGTCAATCCAA
TGGCAGTGAATGTGGCTATATCTAAATACAAGCAGCAAATCCAGAATTTACAGAACCAGATAAATGCACA
ACAGGCTGTGTATGTAAAACAGCAAAATATGCAACCAACTTCACAACAACAACAGCCCCAACAACAGCAA
CTTCCTTCTGTTCATCTAAGTAACTCAGGCAACGACTATTTAAGAGGTCACGATGCAATAAATAATTTGC
AAAGCAACTTTTCTGAGCTCAATATTAATAAGCCAAGTGGATATCAAGGAGCGTCCAATCAACAATCCCG
ATTAAATCAGTGGAAGCTTCCAGTATTAGATAAGGAGATCAACTCTGACAGTACGGAATTTTCTCGTGCC
CCAGGTGCAACGAAACAAAATTTGACGGCCAACACAAGCAACATAAACTCTTTGGGTCTTCAAAACGATA
GTACATGGTCAACTGGACGCAGTATTGGTGACGGTTGGCCTGATCCCTCATCTGATAACGAGAATAAAGA
CTGGTCTGTTGCTCAGCCAACTTCAGCAGCAACTGCTTACACTGATCTGGTCCAAGAGTTTGAGCCAGGC
AAGCCATGGAAGGGTTCACAGATCAAAAGCATAGAAGATGATCCCAGCATTACACCAGGAAGCGTTGCTA
GATCTCCATTGTCTATTAATTCGACGCCAAAAGATGCTGACATATTTGCCAATACCGGTAAAAATTCACC
GACTGATTTACCGCCACTAAGTTTATCGTCGTCTACATGGAGTTTTAATCCAAACCAAAATTATCCGAGT
CACAGTTGGTCTGACAATAGTCAACAATGTACCGCCACTTCGGAGCTTTGGACAAGCCCGCTAAATAAAT
CATCGTCTCGAGGTCCCCCGCCAGGATTGACTGCCAATTCAAATAAATCTGCAAATAGTAATGCGTCAAC
GCCAACAACTATTACCGGAGGTGCGAATGGATGGTTACAGCCTCGAAGTGGCGGTGTTCAAACCACAAAC
ACTAATTGGACAGGTGGTAACACCACTTGGGGCTCCAGTTGGTTGCTTTTGAAAAATCTAACAGCACAGA
TTGATGGTCCTACTTTGCGTACACTGTGTATGCAGCATGGGCCCCTTGTCAGCTTTCACCCGTATTTGAA
CCAAGGAATTGCCTTATGTAAATATACTACTCGTGAGGAGGCGAACAAGGCGCAAATGGCGTTAAACAAC
TGTGTCCTCGCCAACACCACAATATTTGCTGAATCTCCCAGCGAGAACGAGGTGCAAAGCATTATGCAGC
ACTTACCACAAACTCCTTCCTCTACAAGCTCTAGTGGAACTAGTGGTGGCAACGTCGGAGGCGTCGGCAC
TTCAGCCAATAATGCAAACAGTGGTTCTGCAGCTTGTCTGTCCGGAAACAATAGCGGCAACGGAAACGGC
AGCGCGAGCGGCGCCGGCAGCGGCAACAATGGCAACAGTAGCTGCAACAACAGTGCCGCCGGGGGGGGCA
GCAGCAGCAACAACACGATTACCACTGTAGCAAATTCGAATCTTGTTGGTTCTAGTGGCTCTGTCTCAAA
TTCCTCTGGCGTTACTGCTAACTCTAGTACTGTTTCTGTAGTTAGTTGTACAGCGAGTGGGAATTCCATA
AATGGGGCAGGTACTGCAAACAGTTCTGGTTCAAAGAGTAGTGCAAACAATTTAGCTAGCGGCCAGTCTA
GCGCTTCTAACTTAACTAATAGCACCAATTCAACATGGCGACAAACTAGCCAAAACCAAGCTCTTCAAAG
TCAAAGCAGGCCATCAGGCAGAGAAGCTGACTTTGATTATATATCTCTCGTTTATTCCATTGTTGATGAT
TAAGCGGCCGCTCGAGTCTAGAGGGCCCGCGGTTCGAAGGTAAGCCTATCCCTAACCCTCTCCTCGGTCT
CGATTCTACGCGTACCGGTCATCATCACCATCACCATTGAGTTTAAACCCGCTGATCAGCCTCGACTGTG
CCTTCTAAGGCCTGAGCTCGCTGATCAGCCTCGATCGAGGATCCAGACATGATAAGATACATTGATGAGT
TTGGACAAACCACAACTAGAATGCAGTGAAAAAAATGCTTTATTTGTGAAATTTGTGATGCTATTGCTTT
ATTTGTAACCATTATAAGCTGCAATAAACAAGTTAACAACAACAATTGCATTCATTTTATGTTTCAGGTT
CAGGGGGAGGTGTGGGAGGTTTTTTAAAGCAAGTAAAACCTCTACAAATGTGGTATGGCTGATTATGATC
AGTCGACCGATGCCCTTGAGAGCCTTCAACCCAGTCAGCTCCTTCCGGTGGGCGCGGGGCATGACTATCG
TCGCCGCACTTATGACTGTCTTCTTTATCATGCAACTCGTAGGACAGGTGCCGGCAGCGCTCTGGGTCAT
TTTCGGCGAGGACCGCTTTCGCTGGAGCGCGACGATGATCGGCCTGTCGCTTGCGGTATTCGGAATCTTG
CACGCCCTCGCTCAAGCCTTCGTCACTGGTCCCGCCACCAAACGTTTCGGCGAGAAGCAGGCCATTATCG
CCGGCATGGCGGCCGACGCGCTGGGCTACGTCTTGCTGGCGTTCGCGACGCGAGGCTGGATGGCCTTCCC
CATTATGATTCTTCTCGCTTCCGGCGGCATCGGGATGCCCGCGTTGCAGGCCATGCTGTCCAGGCAGGTA
GATGACGACCATCAGGGACAGCTTCAAGGATCGCTCGCGGCTCTTACCAGCCAGCAAAAGGCCAGGAACC
GTAAAAAGGCCGCGTTGCTGGCGTTTTTCCATAGGCTCCGCCCCCCTGACGAGCATCACAAAAATCGACG
CTCAAGTCAGAGGTGGCGAAACCCGACAGGACTATAAAGATACCAGGCGTTTCCCCCTGGAAGCTCCCTC
GTGCGCTCTCCTGTTCCGACCCTGCCGCTTACCGGATACCTGTCCGCCTTTCTCCCTTCGGGAAGCGTGG
CGCTTTCTCAATGCTCACGCTGTAGGTATCTCAGTTCGGTGTAGGTCGTTCGCTCCAAGCTGGGCTGTGT
GCACGAACCCCCCGTTCAGCCCGACCGCTGCGCCTTATCCGGTAACTATCGTCTTGAGTCCAACCCGGTA
AGACACGACTTATCGCCACTGGCAGCAGCCACTGGTAACAGGATTAGCAGAGCGAGGTATGTAGGCGGTG
CTACAGAGTTCTTGAAGTGGTGGCCTAACTACGGCTACACTAGAAGGACAGTATTTGGTATCTGCGCTCT
GCTGAAGCCAGTTACCTTCGGAAAAAGAGTTGGTAGCTCTTGATCCGGCAAACAAACCACCGCTGGTAGC
GGTGGTTTTTTTGTTTGCAAGCAGCAGATTACGCGCAGAAAAAAAGGATCTCAAGAAGATCCTTTGATCT
TTTCTACGGGGTCTGACGCTCAGTGGAACGAAAACTCACGTTAAGGGATTTTGGTCATGAGATTATCAAA
AAGGATCTTCACCTAGATCCTTTTAAATTAAAAATGAAGTTTTAAATCAATCTAAAGTATATATGAGTAA
ACTTGGTCTGACAGTTACCAATGCTTAATCAGTGAGGCACCTATCTCAGCGATCTGTCTATTTCGTTCAT
CCATAGTTGCCTGACTCCCCGTCGTGTAGATAACTACGATACGGGAGGGCTTACCATCTGGCCCCAGTGC
TGCAATGATACCGCGAGACCCACGCTCACCGGCTCCAGATTTATCAGCAATAAACCAGCCAGCCGGAAGG
GCCGAGCGCAGAAGTGGTCCTGCAACTTTATCCGCCTCCATCCAGTCTATTAATTGTTGCCGGGAAGCTA
GAGTAAGTAGTTCGCCAGTTAATAGTTTGCGCAACGTTGTTGCCATTGCTGCAGGCATCGTGGTGTCACG
CTCGTCGTTTGGTATGGCTTCATTCAGCTCCGGTTCCCAACGATCAAGGCGAGTTACATGATCCCCCATG
TTGTGCAAAAAAGCGGTTAGCTCCTTCGGTCCTCCGATCGTTGTCAGAAGTAAGTTGGCCGCAGTGTTAT
CACTCATGGTTATGGCAGCACTGCATAATTCTCTTACTGTCATGCCATCCGTAAGATGCTTTTCTGTGAC
TGGTGAGTACTCAACCAAGTCATTCTGAGAATAGTGTATGCGGCGACCGAGTTGCTCTTGCCCGGCGTCA
ACACGGGATAATACCGCGCCACATAGCAGAACTTTAAAAGTGCTCATCATTGGAAAACGTTCTTCGGGGC
GAAAACTCTCAAGGATCTTACCGCTGTTGAGATCCAGTTCGATGTAACCCACTCGTGCACCCAACTGATC
TTCAGCATCTTTTACTTTCACCAGCGTTTCTGGGTGAGCAAAAACAGGAAGGCAAAATGCCGCAAAAAAG
GGAATAAGGGCGACACGGAAATGTTGAATACTCATACTCTTCCTTTTTCAATATTATTGAAGCATTTATC
AGGGTTATTGTCTCATGAGCGGATACATATTTGAATGTATTTAGAAAAATAAACAAATAGGGGTTCCGCG
CACATTTCCCCGAAAAGTGCCACCTGACGTCTAAGAAACCATTATTATCATGACATTAACCTATAAAAAT
AGGCGTATCACGAGGCCCTTTCGT
Features (pLannotate 1.2.2; 11 found; start..end, strand, type, name):
     56..2568    +  promoter       Ac5 promoter: Drosophila melanogaster actin 5C promoter
   2589..2654    +  CDS            N (fragment): REGN_LAMBD - Experimental evidence at protein level: Swiss-Prot protein existence level 1. Plays a role as a transcriptional antitermination factor that allows the virus to initiate its lytic phase. Activates expression of the delayed viral early genes by modifying host RNA polymerase (RNAP) into a form that is resistant to termination signals. This antitermination function requires the host NusA protein which serves to stabilize the interaction between antitermination protein N and host RNA polymerase. From Escherichia phage lambda (Bacteriophage lambda).
   2682..2708    +  CDS            3xHA (fragment): three tandem HA epitope tags
   2709..6860    +  CDS            gw: GAWKY_DROME - Also known as GW182 From Drosophila melanogaster (Fruit fly).
   6899..6940    +  CDS            V5 tag: epitope tag from simian virus 5
   7040..7174    -  polyA_signal   SV40 poly(A) signal: SV40 polyadenylation signal
   7197..7281    -  CDS            large T antigen (fragment): large T antigen from SV40 (simian virus 40)
   7282..7752    +  CDS            TcR (fragment): tetracycline efflux protein; tet; confers resistance to tetracycline
   7796..8384    -  rep_origin     ori: high-copy-number ColE1/pMB1/pBR322/pUC origin of replication
   8555..9415    -  CDS            AmpR: β-lactamase; bla; confers resistance to ampicillin, carbenicillin, and related antibiotics
   9416..9520    -  promoter       AmpR promoter: bla
