[The description below was written by a language model from this plasmid's Addgene catalogue record and pLannotate feature annotations shown in this document.]
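Description:
pAc5.1B-lambdaN-HA-DmGW182-WG338_438A_D is an insect-cell expression plasmid of about 9.6 kb. The catalogue lists the backbone as unknown, although the name and the annotated parts point to a pAc5.1-type vector. It is propagated in E. coli through a ColE1/pMB1-family origin and selected with ampicillin via the bla gene and its own promoter. The feature annotation describes the origin as high-copy, whereas the repository entry records the plasmid as low copy. A partial tetracycline-resistance sequence and a short SV40 large T antigen fragment are also annotated; these appear to be non-functional backbone remnants.

Expression is driven by the Drosophila melanogaster actin 5C promoter, a strong constitutive promoter widely used in cultured fly cells, and the transcript is terminated by an SV40 polyadenylation signal. The open reading frame begins with a short fragment of the bacteriophage lambda N protein. This is the peptide commonly used to bind boxB RNA hairpins. It is followed by an HA epitope (annotated as a fragment of a 3xHA tag) and then the Drosophila gw coding sequence, which encodes GW182. A vector-derived V5 tag lies downstream of the insert, but the record does not show whether it is in frame or translated. The name indicates a mutant form of the protein, apparently involving alanine changes at WG motifs around positions 338 and 438, though the exact substitutions are not detailed in the record.

The lambdaN fusion suggests use in tethering assays, in which the protein is recruited to a boxB-bearing reporter mRNA. Such an assay would test the silencing activity of this GW182 variant independently of miRNA targeting, consistent with the associated study of GW182 domains in miRNA function.
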