Addgene plasmid #146164: pAc5.1B-lambdaN-HA-DmGW182-WG338_438A_D
Purpose: Insect Expression of DmGW182-WG338_438A
Depositing lab: Elisa Izaurralde. Depositing organization: Max Planck Institute for Developmental Biology. Publication: A C-terminal silencing domain in GW182 is essential for miRNA function. Eulalio A, Helms S, Fritzsch C, Fauser M, Izaurralde E. RNA. 2009 Jun;15(6):1067-77. doi: 10.1261/rna.1605509. Epub 2009 Apr 21. PubMed 19383769.
Backbone
  Vector backbone: Unknown
  Vector type: Insect Expression
Growth in bacteria
  Bacterial resistance: Ampicillin, 100 μg/mL
  Growth temperature: 37°C
  Growth strain: DH5alpha
  Copy number: Low Copy
Gene/Insert
  Gene/Insert name: DmGW182-WG338_438A
  Species: D. melanogaster (fly)
  Entrez Gene: gw (a.k.a. Dmel_CG31992, CG11484, CG31992, CG9905, Dmel\CG31992, GQ182, GW, GW182, Gw, Gw182, anon-EST:Posey205, dGW182, gw182)
  Cloning method: Unknown
Terms and licenses: Academic/Nonprofit Terms; Industry Terms: Not Available to Industry
Depositor comments: Plasmids from this collection were made available to the research community and donated after the lab closed. Please note that the sequence provided by the depositing laboratory may be theoretical/predicted or based on Sanger sequencing results. There may be discrepancies between sequencing results obtained by Addgene and the depositor sequence. If an Addgene verified sequence is not available, please contact before placing your order to request that our lab fully sequence the plasmid.
How to cite: pAc5.1B-lambdaN-HA-DmGW182-WG338_438A_D was a gift from Elisa Izaurralde (Addgene plasmid # 146164 ; http://n2t.net/addgene:146164 ; RRID:Addgene_146164)
